Addgene plasmid #138708: pLenti-Blast-sgSIK2
Purpose: Expresses a human SIK2-targeting sgRNA and Cas9
Depositing lab: Reuben Shaw. Depositing organization: Salk Institute for Biological Studies. Publication: The AMPK-Related Kinases SIK1 and SIK3 Mediate Key Tumor-Suppressive Effects of LKB1 in NSCLC. Hollstein PE, Eichner LJ, Brun SN, Kamireddy A, Svensson RU, Vera LI, Ross DS, Rymoff TJ, Hutchins A, Galvez HM, Williams AE, Shokhirev MN, Screaton RA, Berdeaux R, Shaw RJ. Cancer Discov. 2019 Nov;9(11):1606-1627. doi: 10.1158/2159-8290.CD-18-1261. Epub 2019 Jul 26. PubMed 31350328.
Backbone
  Vector backbone: pLentiCRISPR v2-Blast
  Vector type: Lentiviral
Growth in bacteria
  Bacterial resistance: Ampicillin, 100 μg/mL
  Growth temperature: 37°C
  Growth strain: NEB Stable
  Copy number: High Copy
Gene/Insert
  Gene/Insert name: sgSIK2 human
  gRNA/shRNA sequence: AATAATCGATAAGTCTCAGC
  Species: H. sapiens (human)
  Entrez Gene: SIK2 (a.k.a. LOH11CR1I, QIK, SIK-2, SNF1LK2)
  Promoter: hU6
  Cloning method: Restriction Enzyme; 5′ cloning site unknown (unknown if destroyed)
Terms and licenses: Academic/Nonprofit Terms; Industry Terms: Not Available to Industry
How to cite: pLenti-Blast-sgSIK2 was a gift from Reuben Shaw (Addgene plasmid # 138708 ; http://n2t.net/addgene:138708 ; RRID:Addgene_138708)
