[The description below was written by a language model from this plasmid's Addgene catalogue record and pLannotate feature annotations shown in this document.]
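Description:
pLenti-Blast-sgSIK2 is a lentiviral all-in-one CRISPR/Cas9 plasmid built on the pLentiCRISPR v2-Blast backbone and sequenced at about 12.8 kb. It is maintained in E. coli through a high-copy ColE1/pUC-type origin with ampicillin resistance (AmpR), and it also carries an f1 origin. The lentiviral transfer cassette is of the self-inactivating type. A CMV enhancer/promoter sits upstream of a truncated HIV-1 5' LTR and drives genomic RNA production in packaging cells. It is followed by the Ψ packaging signal with a gag fragment, the Rev response element for Rev-dependent nuclear export, and the cPPT/CTS. A ΔU3 3' LTR closes the cassette and disables LTR promoter activity after integration. A bGH polyadenylation signal lies just downstream of the 3' LTR.

Within the LTRs there are two expression units. A human U6 RNA polymerase III promoter drives a guide targeting human SIK2, fused to the Streptococcus pyogenes gRNA scaffold. An EF-1α core promoter drives S. pyogenes Cas9, followed in the same orientation by the blasticidin S deaminase gene (BSD), so transduced mammalian cells can be selected with blasticidin. The feature table does not annotate the element linking Cas9 and BSD. A WPRE downstream enhances transcript expression. Outside the viral region, the backbone retains an SV40 promoter/EM7–BleoR cassette with an SV40 poly(A) signal, which would not be packaged into virus.

The stated purpose is co-expression of Cas9 and a SIK2-targeting sgRNA, allowing stable delivery and disruption of the salt-inducible kinase SIK2 in human cells. The associated publication concerns AMPK-related SIK kinases as mediators of LKB1 tumor suppression in non-small cell lung cancer.
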