Features (pLannotate 1.2.2; 34 found; start..end, strand, type, name):
    217..397     +  LTR            5' LTR (truncated): truncated 5' long terminal repeat (LTR) from HIV-1
    444..569     +  misc_feature   HIV-1 Ψ: packaging signal of human immunodeficiency virus type 1
    553..916     +  CDS            HIV-1 gag (fragment): gag protein from human immunodeficiency virus 1; gag
   1062..1295    +  misc_feature   RRE: The Rev response element (RRE) of HIV-1 allows for Rev-dependent mRNA export from the nucleus to the cytoplasm.
   1672..1772    +  CDS            Rev (fragment): human immunodeficiency virus 1 (HIV-1) Rev protein; rev; enhances nuclear export of unspliced and incompletely spliced viral mRNAs
   1822..1939    +  misc_feature   cPPT/CTS: central polypurine tract and central termination sequence of HIV-1
   1990..2230    +  promoter       U6 promoter: RNA polymerase III promoter for human U6 snRNA
   2260..2335    +  misc_RNA       gRNA scaffold: guide RNA scaffold for the Streptococcus pyogenes CRISPR/Cas9 system
   2353..2371    +  CDS            small t antigen (fragment): SV40 (simian virus 40) small t antigen
   2397..2608    +  promoter       EF-1α core promoter: core promoter for human elongation factor EF-1α
   2633..6736    +  CDS            Cas9: Cas9 (Csn1) endonuclease from the Streptococcus pyogenes Type II CRISPR/Cas system generates RNA-guided double strand breaks in DNA
   6875..7273    +  CDS            BSD: blasticidin S deaminase; Aspergillus terreus BSD; confers resistance to blasticidin
   7274..7295    +  misc_feature   MCS (fragment): pBluescript multiple cloning site
   7298..7886    +  misc_feature   WPRE: woodchuck hepatitis virus posttranscriptional regulatory element
   7937..7956    +  misc_feature   cPPT/CTS (fragment): central polypurine tract and central termination sequence of HIV-1
   7958..8191    +  LTR            3' LTR (ΔU3): self-inactivating 3' long terminal repeat (LTR) from HIV-1
   8223..8447    +  polyA_signal   bGH poly(A) signal: bovine growth hormone polyadenylation signal
   8451..8472    +  promoter       SV40 promoter (fragment): SV40 enhancer and early promoter
   8493..8921    +  rep_origin     f1 ori (sequence partly withheld): f1 bacteriophage origin of replication; arrow indicates direction of (+) strand synthesis
   8935..9264    +  promoter       SV40 promoter: SV40 enhancer and early promoter
   9312..9359    +  promoter       EM7 promoter: synthetic bacterial promoter&nbsp
   9378..9752    +  CDS            BleoR: antibiotic-binding protein; Sh ble from Streptoalloteichus hindustanus; confers resistance to bleomycin, phleomycin, and Zeocin™
   9762..9887    +  CDS            ble (fragment): BLE_KLEPN - Experimental evidence at protein level: Swiss-Prot protein existence level 1. Binding protein with a strong affinity to the bleomycin family of antibiotics. Binds to CL990; an antimitotic-antibiotic compound. From Klebsiella pneumoniae.
   9882..10003   +  polyA_signal   SV40 poly(A) signal: SV40 polyadenylation signal
  10074..10096   -  protein_bind   lac operator (fragment): The lac repressor binds to the lac operator to inhibit transcription in E. coli. This inhibition can be relieved by adding lactose or isopropyl-β-D-thiogalactopyranoside (IPTG). lac repressor encoded by lacI
  10100..10130   -  promoter       lac promoter: promoter for the E. coli lac operon
  10145..10166   -  protein_bind   CAP binding site: CAP binding activates transcription in the presence of cAMP. E. coli catabolite activator protein
  10179..10271   -  CDS            lacI (fragment): lac repressor; lacI; The lac repressor binds to the lac operator to inhibit transcription in E. coli. This inhibition can be relieved by adding lactose or isopropyl-β-D-thiogalactopyranoside (IPTG).
  10454..11042   -  rep_origin     ori: high-copy-number ColE1/pMB1/pBR322/pUC origin of replication
  11213..12073   -  CDS            AmpR: β-lactamase; bla; confers resistance to ampicillin, carbenicillin, and related antibiotics
  12074..12178   -  promoter       AmpR promoter: bla
  12237..12289   -  misc_feature   bom (fragment): basis of mobility region from pBR322
  12444..12823   +  enhancer       CMV enhancer: human cytomegalovirus immediate early enhancer
  12824..199     +  promoter       CMV promoter (across the origin): human cytomegalovirus (CMV) immediate early promoter
>Addgene plasmid #138708 | pLenti-Blast-sgSIK2 | addgene full sequence | sequence record 273073 | Addgene NGS Result
TGATGCGGTTTTGGCAGTACATCAATGGGCGTGGATAGCGGTTTGACTCACGGGGATTTCCAAGTCTCCA
CCCCATTGACGTCAATGGGAGTTTGTTTTGGCACCAAAATCAACGGGACTTTCCAAAATGTCGTAACAAC
TCCGCCCCATTGACGCAAATGGGCGGTAGGCGTGTACGGTGGGAGGTCTATATAAGCAGCGCGTTTTGCC
TGTACTGGGTCTCTCTGGTTAGACCAGATCTGAGCCTGGGAGCTCTCTGGCTAACTAGGGAACCCACTGC
TTAAGCCTCAATAAAGCTTGCCTTGAGTGCTTCAAGTAGTGTGTGCCCGTCTGTTGTGTGACTCTGGTAA
CTAGAGATCCCTCAGACCCTTTTAGTCAGTGTGGAAAATCTCTAGCAGTGGCGCCCGAACAGGGACTTGA
AAGCGAAAGGGAAACCAGAGGAGCTCTCTCGACGCAGGACTCGGCTTGCTGAAGCGCGCACGGCAAGAGG
CGAGGGGCGGCGACTGGTGAGTACGCCAAAAATTTTGACTAGCGGAGGCTAGAAGGAGAGAGATGGGTGC
GAGAGCGTCAGTATTAAGCGGGGGAGAATTAGATCGCGATGGGAAAAAATTCGGTTAAGGCCAGGGGGAA
AGAAAAAATATAAATTAAAACATATAGTATGGGCAAGCAGGGAGCTAGAACGATTCGCAGTTAATCCTGG
CCTGTTAGAAACATCAGAAGGCTGTAGACAAATACTGGGACAGCTACAACCATCCCTTCAGACAGGATCA
GAAGAACTTAGATCATTATATAATACAGTAGCAACCCTCTATTGTGTGCATCAAAGGATAGAGATAAAAG
ACACCAAGGAAGCTTTAGACAAGATAGAGGAAGAGCAAAACAAAAGTAAGACCACCGCACAGCAAGCGGC
CGCTGATCTTCAGACCTGGAGGAGGAGATATGAGGGACAATTGGAGAAGTGAATTATATAAATATAAAGT
AGTAAAAATTGAACCATTAGGAGTAGCACCCACCAAGGCAAAGAGAAGAGTGGTGCAGAGAGAAAAAAGA
GCAGTGGGAATAGGAGCTTTGTTCCTTGGGTTCTTGGGAGCAGCAGGAAGCACTATGGGCGCAGCGTCAA
TGACGCTGACGGTACAGGCCAGACAATTATTGTCTGGTATAGTGCAGCAGCAGAACAATTTGCTGAGGGC
TATTGAGGCGCAACAGCATCTGTTGCAACTCACAGTCTGGGGCATCAAGCAGCTCCAGGCAAGAATCCTG
GCTGTGGAAAGATACCTAAAGGATCAACAGCTCCTGGGGATTTGGGGTTGCTCTGGAAAACTCATTTGCA
CCACTGCTGTGCCTTGGAATGCTAGTTGGAGTAATAAATCTCTGGAACAGATTTGGAATCACACGACCTG
GATGGAGTGGGACAGAGAAATTAACAATTACACAAGCTTAATACACTCCTTAATTGAAGAATCGCAAAAC
CAGCAAGAAAAGAATGAACAAGAATTATTGGAATTAGATAAATGGGCAAGTTTGTGGAATTGGTTTAACA
TAACAAATTGGCTGTGGTATATAAAATTATTCATAATGATAGTAGGAGGCTTGGTAGGTTTAAGAATAGT
TTTTGCTGTACTTTCTATAGTGAATAGAGTTAGGCAGGGATATTCACCATTATCGTTTCAGACCCACCTC
CCAACCCCGAGGGGACCCGACAGGCCCGAAGGAATAGAAGAAGAAGGTGGAGAGAGAGACAGAGACAGAT
CCATTCGATTAGTGAACGGATCGGCACTGCGTGCGCCAATTCTGCAGACAAATGGCAGTATTCATCCACA
ATTTTAAAAGAAAAGGGGGGATTGGGGGGTACAGTGCAGGGGAAAGAATAGTAGACATAATAGCAACAGA
CATACAAACTAAAGAATTACAAAAACAAATTACAAAAATTCAAAATTTTCGGGTTTATTACAGGGACAGC
AGAGATCCAGTTTGGTTAATTAAGGTACCGAGGGCCTATTTCCCATGATTCCTTCATATTTGCATATACG
ATACAAGGCTGTTAGAGAGATAATTAGAATTAATTTGACTGTAAACACAAAGATATTAGTACAAAATACG
TGACGTAGAAAGTAATAATTTCTTGGGTAGTTTGCAGTTTTAAAATTATGTTTTAAAATGGACTATCATA
TGCTTACCGTAACTTGAAAGTATTTCGATTTCTTGGCTTTATATATCTTGTGGAAAGGACGAAACACCGA
ATAATCGATAAGTCTCAGCGTTTTAGAGCTAGAAATAGCAAGTTAAAATAAGGCTAGTCCGTTATCAACT
TGAAAAAGTGGCACCGAGTCGGTGCTTTTTTGAATTCGCTAGCTAGGTCTTGAAAGGAGTGGGAATTGGC
TCCGGTGCCCGTCAGTGGGCAGAGCGCACATCGCCCACAGTCCCCGAGAAGTTGGGGGGAGGGGTCGGCA
ATTGATCCGGTGCCTAGAGAAGGTGGCGCGGGGTAAACTGGGAAAGTGATGTCGTGTACTGGCTCCGCCT
TTTTCCCGAGGGTGGGGGAGAACCGTATATAAGTGCAGTAGTCGCCGTGAACGTTCTTTTTCGCAACGGG
TTTGCCGCCAGAACACAGGACCGGTTCTAGAGCGCTGCCACCATGGACAAGAAGTACAGCATCGGCCTGG
ACATCGGCACCAACTCTGTGGGCTGGGCCGTGATCACCGACGAGTACAAGGTGCCCAGCAAGAAATTCAA
GGTGCTGGGCAACACCGACCGGCACAGCATCAAGAAGAACCTGATCGGAGCCCTGCTGTTCGACAGCGGC
GAAACAGCCGAGGCCACCCGGCTGAAGAGAACCGCCAGAAGAAGATACACCAGACGGAAGAACCGGATCT
GCTATCTGCAAGAGATCTTCAGCAACGAGATGGCCAAGGTGGACGACAGCTTCTTCCACAGACTGGAAGA
GTCCTTCCTGGTGGAAGAGGATAAGAAGCACGAGCGGCACCCCATCTTCGGCAACATCGTGGACGAGGTG
GCCTACCACGAGAAGTACCCCACCATCTACCACCTGAGAAAGAAACTGGTGGACAGCACCGACAAGGCCG
ACCTGCGGCTGATCTATCTGGCCCTGGCCCACATGATCAAGTTCCGGGGCCACTTCCTGATCGAGGGCGA
CCTGAACCCCGACAACAGCGACGTGGACAAGCTGTTCATCCAGCTGGTGCAGACCTACAACCAGCTGTTC
GAGGAAAACCCCATCAACGCCAGCGGCGTGGACGCCAAGGCCATCCTGTCTGCCAGACTGAGCAAGAGCA
GACGGCTGGAAAATCTGATCGCCCAGCTGCCCGGCGAGAAGAAGAATGGCCTGTTCGGAAACCTGATTGC
CCTGAGCCTGGGCCTGACCCCCAACTTCAAGAGCAACTTCGACCTGGCCGAGGATGCCAAACTGCAGCTG
AGCAAGGACACCTACGACGACGACCTGGACAACCTGCTGGCCCAGATCGGCGACCAGTACGCCGACCTGT
TTCTGGCCGCCAAGAACCTGTCCGACGCCATCCTGCTGAGCGACATCCTGAGAGTGAACACCGAGATCAC
CAAGGCCCCCCTGAGCGCCTCTATGATCAAGAGATACGACGAGCACCACCAGGACCTGACCCTGCTGAAA
GCTCTCGTGCGGCAGCAGCTGCCTGAGAAGTACAAAGAGATTTTCTTCGACCAGAGCAAGAACGGCTACG
CCGGCTACATTGACGGCGGAGCCAGCCAGGAAGAGTTCTACAAGTTCATCAAGCCCATCCTGGAAAAGAT
GGACGGCACCGAGGAACTGCTCGTGAAGCTGAACAGAGAGGACCTGCTGCGGAAGCAGCGGACCTTCGAC
AACGGCAGCATCCCCCACCAGATCCACCTGGGAGAGCTGCACGCCATTCTGCGGCGGCAGGAAGATTTTT
ACCCATTCCTGAAGGACAACCGGGAAAAGATCGAGAAGATCCTGACCTTCCGCATCCCCTACTACGTGGG
CCCTCTGGCCAGGGGAAACAGCAGATTCGCCTGGATGACCAGAAAGAGCGAGGAAACCATCACCCCCTGG
AACTTCGAGGAAGTGGTGGACAAGGGCGCTTCCGCCCAGAGCTTCATCGAGCGGATGACCAACTTCGATA
AGAACCTGCCCAACGAGAAGGTGCTGCCCAAGCACAGCCTGCTGTACGAGTACTTCACCGTGTATAACGA
GCTGACCAAAGTGAAATACGTGACCGAGGGAATGAGAAAGCCCGCCTTCCTGAGCGGCGAGCAGAAAAAG
GCCATCGTGGACCTGCTGTTCAAGACCAACCGGAAAGTGACCGTGAAGCAGCTGAAAGAGGACTACTTCA
AGAAAATCGAGTGCTTCGACTCCGTGGAAATCTCCGGCGTGGAAGATCGGTTCAACGCCTCCCTGGGCAC
ATACCACGATCTGCTGAAAATTATCAAGGACAAGGACTTCCTGGACAATGAGGAAAACGAGGACATTCTG
GAAGATATCGTGCTGACCCTGACACTGTTTGAGGACAGAGAGATGATCGAGGAACGGCTGAAAACCTATG
CCCACCTGTTCGACGACAAAGTGATGAAGCAGCTGAAGCGGCGGAGATACACCGGCTGGGGCAGGCTGAG
CCGGAAGCTGATCAACGGCATCCGGGACAAGCAGTCCGGCAAGACAATCCTGGATTTCCTGAAGTCCGAC
GGCTTCGCCAACAGAAACTTCATGCAGCTGATCCACGACGACAGCCTGACCTTTAAAGAGGACATCCAGA
AAGCCCAGGTGTCCGGCCAGGGCGATAGCCTGCACGAGCACATTGCCAATCTGGCCGGCAGCCCCGCCAT
TAAGAAGGGCATCCTGCAGACAGTGAAGGTGGTGGACGAGCTCGTGAAAGTGATGGGCCGGCACAAGCCC
GAGAACATCGTGATCGAAATGGCCAGAGAGAACCAGACCACCCAGAAGGGACAGAAGAACAGCCGCGAGA
GAATGAAGCGGATCGAAGAGGGCATCAAAGAGCTGGGCAGCCAGATCCTGAAAGAACACCCCGTGGAAAA
CACCCAGCTGCAGAACGAGAAGCTGTACCTGTACTACCTGCAGAATGGGCGGGATATGTACGTGGACCAG
GAACTGGACATCAACCGGCTGTCCGACTACGATGTGGACCATATCGTGCCTCAGAGCTTTCTGAAGGACG
ACTCCATCGACAACAAGGTGCTGACCAGAAGCGACAAGAACCGGGGCAAGAGCGACAACGTGCCCTCCGA
AGAGGTCGTGAAGAAGATGAAGAACTACTGGCGGCAGCTGCTGAACGCCAAGCTGATTACCCAGAGAAAG
TTCGACAATCTGACCAAGGCCGAGAGAGGCGGCCTGAGCGAACTGGATAAGGCCGGCTTCATCAAGAGAC
AGCTGGTGGAAACCCGGCAGATCACAAAGCACGTGGCACAGATCCTGGACTCCCGGATGAACACTAAGTA
CGACGAGAATGACAAGCTGATCCGGGAAGTGAAAGTGATCACCCTGAAGTCCAAGCTGGTGTCCGATTTC
CGGAAGGATTTCCAGTTTTACAAAGTGCGCGAGATCAACAACTACCACCACGCCCACGACGCCTACCTGA
ACGCCGTCGTGGGAACCGCCCTGATCAAAAAGTACCCTAAGCTGGAAAGCGAGTTCGTGTACGGCGACTA
CAAGGTGTACGACGTGCGGAAGATGATCGCCAAGAGCGAGCAGGAAATCGGCAAGGCTACCGCCAAGTAC
TTCTTCTACAGCAACATCATGAACTTTTTCAAGACCGAGATTACCCTGGCCAACGGCGAGATCCGGAAGC
GGCCTCTGATCGAGACAAACGGCGAAACCGGGGAGATCGTGTGGGATAAGGGCCGGGATTTTGCCACCGT
GCGGAAAGTGCTGAGCATGCCCCAAGTGAATATCGTGAAAAAGACCGAGGTGCAGACAGGCGGCTTCAGC
AAAGAGTCTATCCTGCCCAAGAGGAACAGCGATAAGCTGATCGCCAGAAAGAAGGACTGGGACCCTAAGA
AGTACGGCGGCTTCGACAGCCCCACCGTGGCCTATTCTGTGCTGGTGGTGGCCAAAGTGGAAAAGGGCAA
GTCCAAGAAACTGAAGAGTGTGAAAGAGCTGCTGGGGATCACCATCATGGAAAGAAGCAGCTTCGAGAAG
AATCCCATCGACTTTCTGGAAGCCAAGGGCTACAAAGAAGTGAAAAAGGACCTGATCATCAAGCTGCCTA
AGTACTCCCTGTTCGAGCTGGAAAACGGCCGGAAGAGAATGCTGGCCTCTGCCGGCGAACTGCAGAAGGG
AAACGAACTGGCCCTGCCCTCCAAATATGTGAACTTCCTGTACCTGGCCAGCCACTATGAGAAGCTGAAG
GGCTCCCCCGAGGATAATGAGCAGAAACAGCTGTTTGTGGAACAGCACAAGCACTACCTGGACGAGATCA
TCGAGCAGATCAGCGAGTTCTCCAAGAGAGTGATCCTGGCCGACGCTAATCTGGACAAAGTGCTGTCCGC
CTACAACAAGCACCGGGATAAGCCCATCAGAGAGCAGGCCGAGAATATCATCCACCTGTTTACCCTGACC
AATCTGGGAGCCCCTGCCGCCTTCAAGTACTTTGACACCACCATCGACCGGAAGAGGTACACCAGCACCA
AAGAGGTGCTGGACGCCACCCTGATCCACCAGAGCATCACCGGCCTGTACGAGACACGGATCGACCTGTC
TCAGCTGGGAGGCGACAAGCGACCTGCCGCCACAAAGAAGGCTGGACAGGCTAAGAAGAAGAAAGATTAC
AAAGACGATGACGATAAGGGATCCGGCGCAACAAACTTCTCTCTGCTGAAACAAGCCGGAGATGTCGAAG
AGAATCCTGGACCGATGGCCAAGCCTTTGTCTCAAGAAGAATCCACCCTCATTGAAAGAGCAACGGCTAC
AATCAACAGCATCCCCATCTCTGAAGACTACAGCGTCGCCAGCGCAGCTCTCTCTAGCGACGGCCGCATC
TTCACTGGTGTCAATGTATATCATTTTACTGGGGGACCTTGTGCAGAACTCGTGGTGCTGGGCACTGCTG
CTGCTGCGGCAGCTGGCAACCTGACTTGTATCGTCGCGATCGGAAATGAGAACAGGGGCATCTTGAGCCC
CTGCGGACGGTGCCGACAGGTGCTTCTCGATCTGCATCCTGGGATCAAAGCCATAGTGAAGGACAGTGAT
GGACAGCCGACGGCAGTTGGGATTCGTGAATTGCTGCCCTCTGGTTATGTGTGGGAGGGCTAAGAATTCG
ATATCAAGCTTATCGGTAATCAACCTCTGGATTACAAAATTTGTGAAAGATTGACTGGTATTCTTAACTA
TGTTGCTCCTTTTACGCTATGTGGATACGCTGCTTTAATGCCTTTGTATCATGCTATTGCTTCCCGTATG
GCTTTCATTTTCTCCTCCTTGTATAAATCCTGGTTGCTGTCTCTTTATGAGGAGTTGTGGCCCGTTGTCA
GGCAACGTGGCGTGGTGTGCACTGTGTTTGCTGACGCAACCCCCACTGGTTGGGGCATTGCCACCACCTG
TCAGCTCCTTTCCGGGACTTTCGCTTTCCCCCTCCCTATTGCCACGGCGGAACTCATCGCCGCCTGCCTT
GCCCGCTGCTGGACAGGGGCTCGGCTGTTGGGCACTGACAATTCCGTGGTGTTGTCGGGGAAATCATCGT
CCTTTCCTTGGCTGCTCGCCTGTGTTGCCACCTGGATTCTGCGCGGGACGTCCTTCTGCTACGTCCCTTC
GGCCCTCAATCCAGCGGACCTTCCTTCCCGCGGCCTGCTGCCGGCTCTGCGGCCTCTTCCGCGTCTTCGC
CTTCGCCCTCAGACGAGTCGGATCTCCCTTTGGGCCGCCTCCCCGCGTCGACTTTAAGACCAATGACTTA
CAAGGCAGCTGTAGATCTTAGCCACTTTTTAAAAGAAAAGGGGGGACTGGAAGGGCTAATTCACTCCCAA
CGAAGACAAGATCTGCTTTTTGCTTGTACTGGGTCTCTCTGGTTAGACCAGATCTGAGCCTGGGAGCTCT
CTGGCTAACTAGGGAACCCACTGCTTAAGCCTCAATAAAGCTTGCCTTGAGTGCTTCAAGTAGTGTGTGC
CCGTCTGTTGTGTGACTCTGGTAACTAGAGATCCCTCAGACCCTTTTAGTCAGTGTGGAAAATCTCTAGC
AGGGCCCGTTTAAACCCGCTGATCAGCCTCGACTGTGCCTTCTAGTTGCCAGCCATCTGTTGTTTGCCCC
TCCCCCGTGCCTTCCTTGACCCTGGAAGGTGCCACTCCCACTGTCCTTTCCTAATAAAATGAGGAAATTG
CATCGCATTGTCTGAGTAGGTGTCATTCTATTCTGGGGGGTGGGGTGGGGCAGGACAGCAAGGGGGAGGA
TTGGGAAGACAATAGCAGGCATGCTGGGGATGCGGTGGGCTCTATGGCTTCTGAGGCGGAAAGAACCAGC
TGGGGCTCTAGGGGGTATCCCC
[124 nt withheld, positions 8493-8616]
C
[91 nt withheld, positions 8618-8708]
A
[49 nt withheld, positions 8710-8758]
CCTTTGACGTTGGAGTCCACGTTCTTT
[37 nt withheld, positions 8786-8822]
ACCCTATCTCGGTCTATTCTTTTGATTTATAAGGGATTTTGCCGATTTCGGCCTATTGGTTAAAAAATGA
GCTGATTTAACAAAAATTTAACGCGAATTAATTCTGTGGAATGTGTGTCAGTTAGGGTGTGGAAAGTCCC
CAGGCTCCCCAGCAGGCAGAAGTATGCAAAGCATGCATCTCAATTAGTCAGCAACCAGGTGTGGAAAGTC
CCCAGGCTCCCCAGCAGGCAGAAGTATGCAAAGCATGCATCTCAATTAGTCAGCAACCATAGTCCCGCCC
CTAACTCCGCCCATCCCGCCCCTAACTCCGCCCAGTTCCGCCCATTCTCCGCCCCATGGCTGACTAATTT
TTTTTATTTATGCAGAGGCCGAGGCCGCCTCTGCCTCTGAGCTATTCCAGAAGTAGTGAGGAGGCTTTTT
TGGAGGCCTAGGCTTTTGCAAAAAGCTCCCGGGAGCTTGTATATCCATTTTCGGATCTGATCAGCACGTG
TTGACAATTAATCATCGGCATAGTATATCGGCATAGTATAATACGACAAGGTGAGGAACTAAACCATGGC
CAAGTTGACCAGTGCCGTTCCGGTGCTCACCGCGCGCGACGTCGCCGGAGCGGTCGAGTTCTGGACCGAC
CGGCTCGGGTTCTCCCGGGACTTCGTGGAGGACGACTTCGCCGGTGTGGTCCGGGACGACGTGACCCTGT
TCATCAGCGCGGTCCAGGACCAGGTGGTGCCGGACAACACCCTGGCCTGGGTGTGGGTGCGCGGCCTGGA
CGAGCTGTACGCCGAGTGGTCGGAGGTCGTGTCCACGAACTTCCGGGACGCCTCCGGGCCGGCCATGACC
GAGATCGGCGAGCAGCCGTGGGGGCGGGAGTTCGCCCTGCGCGACCCGGCCGGCAACTGCGTGCACTTCG
TGGCCGAGGAGCAGGACTGACACGTGCTACGAGATTTCGATTCCACCGCCGCCTTCTATGAAAGGTTGGG
CTTCGGAATCGTTTTCCGGGACGCCGGCTGGATGATCCTCCAGCGCGGGGATCTCATGCTGGAGTTCTTC
GCCCACCCCAACTTGTTTATTGCAGCTTATAATGGTTACAAATAAAGCAATAGCATCACAAATTTCACAA
ATAAAGCATTTTTTTCACTGCATTCTAGTTGTGGTTTGTCCAAACTCATCAATGTATCTTATCATGTCTG
TATACCGTCGACCTCTAGCTAGAGCTTGGCGTAATCATGGTCATAGCTGTTTCCTGTGTGAAATTGTTAT
CCGCTCACAATTCCACACAACATACGAGCCGGAAGCATAAAGTGTAAAGCCTGGGGTGCCTAATGAGTGA
GCTAACTCACATTAATTGCGTTGCGCTCACTGCCCGCTTTCCAGTCGGGAAACCTGTCGTGCCAGCTGCA
TTAATGAATCGGCCAACGCGCGGGGAGAGGCGGTTTGCGTATTGGGCGCTCTTCCGCTTCCTCGCTCACT
GACTCGCTGCGCTCGGTCGTTCGGCTGCGGCGAGCGGTATCAGCTCACTCAAAGGCGGTAATACGGTTAT
CCACAGAATCAGGGGATAACGCAGGAAAGAACATGTGAGCAAAAGGCCAGCAAAAGGCCAGGAACCGTAA
AAAGGCCGCGTTGCTGGCGTTTTTCCATAGGCTCCGCCCCCCTGACGAGCATCACAAAAATCGACGCTCA
AGTCAGAGGTGGCGAAACCCGACAGGACTATAAAGATACCAGGCGTTTCCCCCTGGAAGCTCCCTCGTGC
GCTCTCCTGTTCCGACCCTGCCGCTTACCGGATACCTGTCCGCCTTTCTCCCTTCGGGAAGCGTGGCGCT
TTCTCATAGCTCACGCTGTAGGTATCTCAGTTCGGTGTAGGTCGTTCGCTCCAAGCTGGGCTGTGTGCAC
GAACCCCCCGTTCAGCCCGACCGCTGCGCCTTATCCGGTAACTATCGTCTTGAGTCCAACCCGGTAAGAC
ACGACTTATCGCCACTGGCAGCAGCCACTGGTAACAGGATTAGCAGAGCGAGGTATGTAGGCGGTGCTAC
AGAGTTCTTGAAGTGGTGGCCTAACTACGGCTACACTAGAAGAACAGTATTTGGTATCTGCGCTCTGCTG
AAGCCAGTTACCTTCGGAAAAAGAGTTGGTAGCTCTTGATCCGGCAAACAAACCACCGCTGGTAGCGGTG
GTTTTTTTGTTTGCAAGCAGCAGATTACGCGCAGAAAAAAAGGATCTCAAGAAGATCCTTTGATCTTTTC
TACGGGGTCTGACGCTCAGTGGAACGAAAACTCACGTTAAGGGATTTTGGTCATGAGATTATCAAAAAGG
ATCTTCACCTAGATCCTTTTAAATTAAAAATGAAGTTTTAAATCAATCTAAAGTATATATGAGTAAACTT
GGTCTGACAGTTACCAATGCTTAATCAGTGAGGCACCTATCTCAGCGATCTGTCTATTTCGTTCATCCAT
AGTTGCCTGACTCCCCGTCGTGTAGATAACTACGATACGGGAGGGCTTACCATCTGGCCCCAGTGCTGCA
ATGATACCGCGAGACCCACGCTCACCGGCTCCAGATTTATCAGCAATAAACCAGCCAGCCGGAAGGGCCG
AGCGCAGAAGTGGTCCTGCAACTTTATCCGCCTCCATCCAGTCTATTAATTGTTGCCGGGAAGCTAGAGT
AAGTAGTTCGCCAGTTAATAGTTTGCGCAACGTTGTTGCCATTGCTACAGGCATCGTGGTGTCACGCTCG
TCGTTTGGTATGGCTTCATTCAGCTCCGGTTCCCAACGATCAAGGCGAGTTACATGATCCCCCATGTTGT
GCAAAAAAGCGGTTAGCTCCTTCGGTCCTCCGATCGTTGTCAGAAGTAAGTTGGCCGCAGTGTTATCACT
CATGGTTATGGCAGCACTGCATAATTCTCTTACTGTCATGCCATCCGTAAGATGCTTTTCTGTGACTGGT
GAGTACTCAACCAAGTCATTCTGAGAATAGTGTATGCGGCGACCGAGTTGCTCTTGCCCGGCGTCAATAC
GGGATAATACCGCGCCACATAGCAGAACTTTAAAAGTGCTCATCATTGGAAAACGTTCTTCGGGGCGAAA
ACTCTCAAGGATCTTACCGCTGTTGAGATCCAGTTCGATGTAACCCACTCGTGCACCCAACTGATCTTCA
GCATCTTTTACTTTCACCAGCGTTTCTGGGTGAGCAAAAACAGGAAGGCAAAATGCCGCAAAAAAGGGAA
TAAGGGCGACACGGAAATGTTGAATACTCATACTCTTCCTTTTTCAATATTATTGAAGCATTTATCAGGG
TTATTGTCTCATGAGCGGATACATATTTGAATGTATTTAGAAAAATAAACAAATAGGGGTTCCGCGCACA
TTTCCCCGAAAAGTGCCACCTGACGTCGACGGATCGGGAGATCTCCCGATCCCCTATGGTGCACTCTCAG
TACAATCTGCTCTGATGCCGCATAGTTAAGCCAGTATCTGCTCCCTGCTTGTGTGTTGGAGGTCGCTGAG
TAGTGCGCGAGCAAAATTTAAGCTACAACAAGGCAAGGCTTGACCGACAATTGCATGAAGAATCTGCTTA
GGGTTAGGCGTTTTGCGCTGCTTCGCGATGTACGGGCCAGATATACGCGTTGACATTGATTATTGACTAG
TTATTAATAGTAATCAATTACGGGGTCATTAGTTCATAGCCCATATATGGAGTTCCGCGTTACATAACTT
ACGGTAAATGGCCCGCCTGGCTGACCGCCCAACGACCCCCGCCCATTGACGTCAATAATGACGTATGTTC
CCATAGTAACGCCAATAGGGACTTTCCATTGACGTCAATGGGTGGAGTATTTACGGTAAACTGCCCACTT
GGCAGTACATCAAGTGTATCATATGCCAAGTACGCCCCCTATTGACGTCAATGACGGTAAATGGCCCGCC
TGGCATTATGCCCAGTACATGACCTTATGGGACTTTCCTACTTGGCAGTACATCTACGTATTAGTCATCG
CTATTACCATGG
